Addgene plasmid #1232: 6974 pPROEX-HTb-SSB1
Depositing lab: Susan Lindquist. Depositing organization: Whitehead Institute for Biomedical Research. Publication: Hsp104 catalyzes formation and elimination of self-replicating Sup35 prion conformers. Shorter J, Lindquist S. Science 2004 Jun 18;304(5678):1793-7. Epub 2004 May 20. 10.1126/science.1098007 PubMed 15155912.
Backbone
  Vector backbone: pPROEX-HTb
  Backbone manufacturer: Invitrogen
  Backbone size w/o insert (bp): 6598
  Vector type: Bacterial Expression
Growth in bacteria
  Bacterial resistance: Ampicillin, 100 μg/mL
  Growth temperature: 37°C
  Growth strain: DH5alpha
  Copy number: High Copy
Gene/Insert
  Gene/Insert name: ssb1
  Species: S. cerevisiae (budding yeast)
  Entrez Gene: SSB1 (a.k.a. YDL229W, YG101)
  Tag / fusion protein: his tag (tev cleavable) (N terminal on backbone)
  Cloning method: Restriction Enzyme; 5′ cloning site ehe1 (not destroyed); 3′ cloning site sac1 (not destroyed)
  Sequencing primers: 5′ M13/pUC Reverse
Resource information
  A portion of this plasmid was derived from a plasmid made by: Anil Cashikar
Terms and licenses: Academic/Nonprofit Terms; Industry Terms: Not Available to Industry
How to cite: 6974 pPROEX-HTb-SSB1 was a gift from Susan Lindquist (Addgene plasmid # 1232 ; http://n2t.net/addgene:1232 ; RRID:Addgene_1232)
