[The description below was written by a language model from this plasmid's Addgene catalogue record.]
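Description:
6974 pPROEX-HTb-SSB1 is a bacterial expression plasmid built on the commercial pPROEX-HTb backbone (recorded backbone size 6598 bp without insert) for producing recombinant protein in E. coli. It is maintained as a high-copy plasmid under ampicillin selection. The record gives no feature table, so the origin of replication, promoter and other regulatory elements are not explicitly stated. pPROEX-HT vectors are generally known as IPTG-inducible trc-promoter expression vectors, but this is background knowledge, not something documented in the entry.

The insert is SSB1 (YDL229W) from the budding yeast Saccharomyces cerevisiae, which encodes a ribosome-associated Hsp70-family molecular chaperone. It was cloned by restriction digestion between EheI at the 5′ end and SacI at the 3′ end, and both sites remain intact. This placement puts the coding sequence in frame with the backbone's N-terminal histidine tag, which is followed by a TEV protease recognition site. The His tag allows the Ssb1 fusion protein to be captured by immobilised metal affinity chromatography. TEV cleavage then removes the tag to leave near-native protein.

The insert size is not stated in the record. The plasmid is associated with work on how Hsp104 catalyses the formation and elimination of self-replicating Sup35 prion conformers. This suggests the plasmid was used to make purified Ssb1 chaperone for in vitro biochemical studies of yeast prion assembly and disassembly, though the record does not spell out the specific experimental role. Part of the construct was derived from an earlier plasmid made by another researcher.
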