>Addgene plasmid #1232 | 6974 pPROEX-HTb-SSB1 | addgene partial sequence | sequence record 16506 | 1232 with M13/pUC Reverse
CATCACGATTACGATATCCCAACGACCGAAAACCTGTATTTTCAGGGCGCCATGGGATCCATGGCTGAAG
GTGTTTTCCAAGGTGCTATCGGTATCGATTTAGGTACAACCTACTCTTGTGTTGCTACTTACGAATCCTC
CGTTGAAATTATTGCCAACGAACAAGGTAACAGAGTCACCCCATCTTTCGTTGCTTTCACTCCAGAAGAA
AGATTGATTGGTGATGCTGCCAAGAACCAAGCTGCTTTGAACCCAAGAAACACTGTCTTCGATGCTAAGC
GTTTGATTGGTAGAAGATTCGACGACGAATCTGTTCAAAAGGACATGAAGACCTGGCCTTTCAAGGTTAT
CGACGTCGATGGTAACCCAGTCATCGAAGTCCAATACTTGGAAGAAACCAAGACTTTCTCCCCACAAGAA
ATTTCCGCTATGGTTTTGACCAAGATGAAGGAAATTGCTGAAGCTAAGATTGGTAAGAAGGTTGAAAAGG
CCGTCATTACTGTCCCAGCTTACTTTAACGACGCTCAAAGACAAGCTACCAAGGATGCCGGTGCCATTTC
TGGTTTGAACGTTTTGCGTATCATCAACGAACCTACTGCCGCTGCTATTGCTTACGGTCTAGGTGCTGGT
AAGTCCGAAAAGGAAAGACATGTTTTGATTTTCGATTTGGGTGGTGGTACTTTCGATGTTTCCTTGTTGC
ACATTGCTGGTGGTGTTTACACTGTTAAATCTACTTCCGGTAACACTCACTTGGGTGGTCAAGATTTCGA
CACCAACTTGTTGGAACACTTCAAGGCTGAATTCAAGAAGAAGACTGGTTTGGACATCTCCGACGATGCC
AGAGCTTTGAGAAGATTGAGAACTGCTGCTGAAAGAGCTAAGAGAACCTTATCTTCTGTCACTCAAAC
